Addgene plasmid #115458: pLKO.1-shRBFOX1-3261
Purpose: Constitutive lentiviral expression
Depositing lab: William Hahn. Depositing organization: Dana-Farber Cancer Institute. Publication: An alternative splicing switch in FLNB promotes the mesenchymal cell state in human breast cancer. Li J, Choi PS, Chaffer CL, Labella K, Hwang JH, Giacomelli AO, Kim JW, Ilic N, Doench JG, Ly SH, Dai C, Hagel K, Hong AL, Gjoerup O, Goel S, Ge JY, Root DE, Zhao JJ, Brooks AN, Weinberg RA, Hahn WC. Elife. 2018 Jul 30;7. pii: 37184. doi: 10.7554/eLife.37184. 37184 PubMed 30059005.
Backbone
  Vector backbone: pLKO.1
  Backbone manufacturer: Broad Institute - Genetic Perturbation Platform
  Vector type: Mammalian Expression, Lentiviral, RNAi
  Selectable markers: Puromycin
Growth in bacteria
  Bacterial resistance: Ampicillin, 100 μg/mL
  Growth temperature: 37°C
  Growth strain: NEB Stable
  Copy number: High Copy
Gene/Insert
  Gene/Insert name: shRBFOX1-3261
  gRNA/shRNA sequence: CGCTGCCTACAGTGACAGTTA
  Species: H. sapiens (human)
  Entrez Gene: RBFOX1 (a.k.a. 2BP1, A2BP1, FOX-1, FOX1, HRNBP1)
  Cloning method: Unknown
  Sequencing primers: 5′ LKO.1 5'
Terms and licenses: Academic/Nonprofit Terms; Industry Terms: Not Available to Industry
How to cite: pLKO.1-shRBFOX1-3261 was a gift from William Hahn (Addgene plasmid # 115458 ; http://n2t.net/addgene:115458 ; RRID:Addgene_115458)
