[The description below was written by a language model from this plasmid's Addgene catalogue record and pLannotate feature annotations shown in this document.]
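Description:
pLKO.1-shRBFOX1-3261 is a lentiviral RNAi plasmid built on the pLKO.1 backbone from the Broad Institute Genetic Perturbation Platform. It carries a short hairpin RNA directed against human RBFOX1 (also known as A2BP1 or FOX-1), an RNA-binding splicing regulator. In bacteria it is maintained through a high-copy ColE1/pUC-type origin and selected with ampicillin via the β-lactamase gene. An f1 origin, lac promoter/operator remnants, lacZα and lacI fragments, and T7 and T3 promoters are cloning-vector leftovers with no role in the payload.

The viral portion is a self-inactivating, third-generation-style HIV-1 transfer cassette. An RSV promoter fused to a truncated 5' LTR drives genomic RNA production in packaging cells, followed by the Ψ packaging signal with a gag fragment, the Rev response element for Rev-dependent nuclear export, and the cPPT/CTS, which aids nuclear import of the reverse-transcribed genome. The ΔU3 3' LTR inactivates LTR promoter activity after integration. Within this frame, a human U6 RNA polymerase III promoter sits at the end of the linearised sequence record. The hairpin itself is not annotated in the feature table, but it presumably lies immediately downstream of U6 across the circular junction, before the cPPT/CTS. A separate human PGK promoter expresses puromycin N-acetyltransferase, allowing transduced mammalian cells to be selected with puromycin. An SV40 poly(A) signal and SV40 origin lie outside the 3' LTR.

The construct provides constitutive, stable knockdown of RBFOX1 after lentiviral transduction. It was deposited in connection with a study of an alternative splicing switch in FLNB that promotes the mesenchymal cell state in human breast cancer.
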