Features (pLannotate 1.2.2; 25 found; start..end, strand, type, name):
    105..222     +  misc_feature   cPPT/CTS: central polypurine tract and central termination sequence of HIV-1
    271..781     +  promoter       hPGK promoter: human phosphoglycerate kinase 1 promoter
    803..1402    +  CDS            PuroR: puromycin N-acetyltransferase; pac from Streptomyces alboniger; confers resistance to puromycin
   1445..1528    +  CDS            nef (fragment): NEF_HV1Z2 - Experimental evidence at protein level: Swiss-Prot protein existence level 1. Extracellular Nef protein targets CD4(+) T-lymphocytes for apoptosis by interacting with CXCR4 surface receptors. From Human immunodeficiency virus type 1 group M subtype D (isolate Z2/CDC-Z34) (HIV-1).
   1530..1763    +  LTR            3' LTR (ΔU3): self-inactivating 3' long terminal repeat (LTR) from HIV-1
   1835..1956    +  polyA_signal   SV40 poly(A) signal: SV40 polyadenylation signal
   1996..2131    +  rep_origin     SV40 ori: SV40 origin of replication
   2152..2170    -  promoter       T7 promoter: promoter for bacteriophage T7 RNA polymerase
   2178..2333    +  CDS            lacZα (fragment): LacZα fragment of β-galactosidase; lacZ fragment
   2338..2766    +  rep_origin     f1 ori (sequence partly withheld): f1 bacteriophage origin of replication; arrow indicates direction of (+) strand synthesis
   2819..2923    +  promoter       AmpR promoter: bla
   2924..3784    +  CDS            AmpR: β-lactamase; bla; confers resistance to ampicillin, carbenicillin, and related antibiotics
   3955..4543    +  rep_origin     ori: high-copy-number ColE1/pMB1/pBR322/pUC origin of replication
   4726..4818    +  CDS            lacI (fragment): lac repressor; lacI; The lac repressor binds to the lac operator to inhibit transcription in E. coli. This inhibition can be relieved by adding lactose or isopropyl-β-D-thiogalactopyranoside (IPTG).
   4831..4852    +  protein_bind   CAP binding site: CAP binding activates transcription in the presence of cAMP. E. coli catabolite activator protein
   4867..4897    +  promoter       lac promoter: promoter for the E. coli lac operon
   4905..4921    +  protein_bind   lac operator: The lac repressor binds to the lac operator to inhibit transcription in E. coli. This inhibition can be relieved by adding lactose or isopropyl-β-D-thiogalactopyranoside (IPTG). lac repressor encoded by lacI
   4966..4984    +  promoter       T3 promoter: promoter for bacteriophage T3 RNA polymerase
   5012..5238    +  promoter       RSV promoter: Rous sarcoma virus enhancer/promoter
   5239..5419    +  LTR            5' LTR (truncated): truncated 5' long terminal repeat (LTR) from HIV-1
   5466..5591    +  misc_feature   HIV-1 Ψ: packaging signal of human immunodeficiency virus type 1
   5575..5938    +  CDS            HIV-1 gag (fragment): gag protein from human immunodeficiency virus 1; gag
   6084..6317    +  misc_feature   RRE: The Rev response element (RRE) of HIV-1 allows for Rev-dependent mRNA export from the nucleus to the cytoplasm.
   6694..6794    +  CDS            Rev (fragment): human immunodeficiency virus 1 (HIV-1) Rev protein; rev; enhances nuclear export of unspliced and incompletely spliced viral mRNAs
   6844..7084    +  promoter       U6 promoter: RNA polymerase III promoter for human U6 snRNA
>Addgene plasmid #115458 | pLKO.1-shRBFOX1-3261 | addgene full sequence | sequence record 222196 | Addgene NGS Result
GAAACACCGGCGCTGCCTACAGTGACAGTTACTCGAGTAACTGTCACTGTAGGCAGCGTTTTTGAATTCT
CGACCTCGAGACAAATGGCAGTATTCATCCACAATTTTAAAAGAAAAGGGGGGATTGGGGGGTACAGTGC
AGGGGAAAGAATAGTAGACATAATAGCAACAGACATACAAACTAAAGAATTACAAAAACAAATTACAAAA
ATTCAAAATTTTCGGGTTTATTACAGGGACAGCAGAGATCCACTTTGGCCGCGGCTCGAGGGGGTTGGGG
TTGCGCCTTTTCCAAGGCAGCCCTGGGTTTGCGCAGGGACGCGGCTGCTCTGGGCGTGGTTCCGGGAAAC
GCAGCGGCGCCGACCCTGGGTCTCGCACATTCTTCACGTCCGTTCGCAGCGTCACCCGGATCTTCGCCGC
TACCCTTGTGGGCCCCCCGGCGACGCTTCCTGCTCCGCCCCTAAGTCGGGAAGGTTCCTTGCGGTTCGCG
GCGTGCCGGACGTGACAAACGGAAGCCGCACGTCTCACTAGTACCCTCGCAGACGGACAGCGCCAGGGAG
CAATGGCAGCGCGCCGACCGCGATGGGCTGTGGCCAATAGCGGCTGCTCAGCAGGGCGCGCCGAGAGCAG
CGGCCGGGAAGGGGCGGTGCGGGAGGCGGGGTGTGGGGCGGTAGTGTGGGCCCTGTTCCTGCCCGCGCGG
TGTTCCGCATTCTGCAAGCCTCCGGAGCGCACGTCGGCAGTCGGCTCCCTCGTTGACCGAATCACCGACC
TCTCTCCCCAGGGGGATCCACCGGAGCTTACCATGACCGAGTACAAGCCCACGGTGCGCCTCGCCACCCG
CGACGACGTCCCCAGGGCCGTACGCACCCTCGCCGCCGCGTTCGCCGACTACCCCGCCACGCGCCACACC
GTCGATCCGGACCGCCACATCGAGCGGGTCACCGAGCTGCAAGAACTCTTCCTCACGCGCGTCGGGCTCG
ACATCGGCAAGGTGTGGGTCGCGGACGACGGCGCCGCGGTGGCGGTCTGGACCACGCCGGAGAGCGTCGA
AGCGGGGGCGGTGTTCGCCGAGATCGGCCCGCGCATGGCCGAGTTGAGCGGTTCCCGGCTGGCCGCGCAG
CAACAGATGGAAGGCCTCCTGGCGCCGCACCGGCCCAAGGAGCCCGCGTGGTTCCTGGCCACCGTCGGCG
TCTCGCCCGACCACCAGGGCAAGGGTCTGGGCAGCGCCGTCGTGCTCCCCGGAGTGGAGGCGGCCGAGCG
CGCCGGGGTGCCCGCCTTCCTGGAGACCTCCGCGCCCCGCAACCTCCCCTTCTACGAGCGGCTCGGCTTC
ACCGTCACCGCCGACGTCGAGGTGCCCGAAGGACCGCGCACCTGGTGCATGACCCGCAAGCCCGGTGCCT
GACGCCCGCCCCACGACCCGCAGCGCCCGACCGAAAGGAGCGCACGACCCCATGCATCGGTACCTTTAAG
ACCAATGACTTACAAGGCAGCTGTAGATCTTAGCCACTTTTTAAAAGAAAAGGGGGGACTGGAAGGGCTA
ATTCACTCCCAACGAAGACAAGATCTGCTTTTTGCTTGTACTGGGTCTCTCTGGTTAGACCAGATCTGAG
CCTGGGAGCTCTCTGGCTAACTAGGGAACCCACTGCTTAAGCCTCAATAAAGCTTGCCTTGAGTGCTTCA
AGTAGTGTGTGCCCGTCTGTTGTGTGACTCTGGTAACTAGAGATCCCTCAGACCCTTTTAGTCAGTGTGG
AAAATCTCTAGCAGTAGTAGTTCATGTCATCTTATTATTCAGTATTTATAACTTGCAAAGAAATGAATAT
CAGAGAGTGAGAGGAACTTGTTTATTGCAGCTTATAATGGTTACAAATAAAGCAATAGCATCACAAATTT
CACAAATAAAGCATTTTTTTCACTGCATTCTAGTTGTGGTTTGTCCAAACTCATCAATGTATCTTATCAT
GTCTGGCTCTAGCTATCCCGCCCCTAACTCCGCCCATCCCGCCCCTAACTCCGCCCAGTTCCGCCCATTC
TCCGCCCCATGGCTGACTAATTTTTTTTATTTATGCAGAGGCCGAGGCCGCCTCGGCCTCTGAGCTATTC
CAGAAGTAGTGAGGAGGCTTTTTTGGAGGCCTAGGGACGTACCCAATTCGCCCTATAGTGAGTCGTATTA
CGCGCGCTCACTGGCCGTCGTTTTACAACGTCGTGACTGGGAAAACCCTGGCGTTACCCAACTTAATCGC
CTTGCAGCACATCCCCCTTTCGCCAGCTGGCGTAATAGCGAAGAGGCCCGCACCGATCGCCCTTCCCAAC
AGTTGCGCAGCCTGAATGGCGAATGGG
[124 nt withheld, positions 2338-2461]
C
[91 nt withheld, positions 2463-2553]
A
[49 nt withheld, positions 2555-2603]
CCTTTGACGTTGGAGTCCACGTTCTTT
[37 nt withheld, positions 2631-2667]
ACCCTATCTCGGTCTATTCTTTTGATTTATAAGGGATTTTGCCGATTTCGGCCTATTGGTTAAAAAATGA
GCTGATTTAACAAAAATTTAACGCGAATTTTAACAAAATATTAACGCTTACAATTTAGGTGGCACTTTTC
GGGGAAATGTGCGCGGAACCCCTATTTGTTTATTTTTCTAAATACATTCAAATATGTATCCGCTCATGAG
ACAATAACCCTGATAAATGCTTCAATAATATTGAAAAAGGAAGAGTATGAGTATTCAACATTTCCGTGTC
GCCCTTATTCCCTTTTTTGCGGCATTTTGCCTTCCTGTTTTTGCTCACCCAGAAACGCTGGTGAAAGTAA
AAGATGCTGAAGATCAGTTGGGTGCACGAGTGGGTTACATCGAACTGGATCTCAACAGCGGTAAGATCCT
TGAGAGTTTTCGCCCCGAAGAACGTTTTCCAATGATGAGCACTTTTAAAGTTCTGCTATGTGGCGCGGTA
TTATCCCGTATTGACGCCGGGCAAGAGCAACTCGGTCGCCGCATACACTATTCTCAGAATGACTTGGTTG
AGTACTCACCAGTCACAGAAAAGCATCTTACGGATGGCATGACAGTAAGAGAATTATGCAGTGCTGCCAT
AACCATGAGTGATAACACTGCGGCCAACTTACTTCTGACAACGATCGGAGGACCGAAGGAGCTAACCGCT
TTTTTGCACAACATGGGGGATCATGTAACTCGCCTTGATCGTTGGGAACCGGAGCTGAATGAAGCCATAC
CAAACGACGAGCGTGACACCACGATGCCTGTAGCAATGGCAACAACGTTGCGCAAACTATTAACTGGCGA
ACTACTTACTCTAGCTTCCCGGCAACAATTAATAGACTGGATGGAGGCGGATAAAGTTGCAGGACCACTT
CTGCGCTCGGCCCTTCCGGCTGGCTGGTTTATTGCTGATAAATCTGGAGCCGGTGAGCGTGGGTCTCGCG
GTATCATTGCAGCACTGGGGCCAGATGGTAAGCCCTCCCGTATCGTAGTTATCTACACGACGGGGAGTCA
GGCAACTATGGATGAACGAAATAGACAGATCGCTGAGATAGGTGCCTCACTGATTAAGCATTGGTAACTG
TCAGACCAAGTTTACTCATATATACTTTAGATTGATTTAAAACTTCATTTTTAATTTAAAAGGATCTAGG
TGAAGATCCTTTTTGATAATCTCATGACCAAAATCCCTTAACGTGAGTTTTCGTTCCACTGAGCGTCAGA
CCCCGTAGAAAAGATCAAAGGATCTTCTTGAGATCCTTTTTTTCTGCGCGTAATCTGCTGCTTGCAAACA
AAAAAACCACCGCTACCAGCGGTGGTTTGTTTGCCGGATCAAGAGCTACCAACTCTTTTTCCGAAGGTAA
CTGGCTTCAGCAGAGCGCAGATACCAAATACTGTTCTTCTAGTGTAGCCGTAGTTAGGCCACCACTTCAA
GAACTCTGTAGCACCGCCTACATACCTCGCTCTGCTAATCCTGTTACCAGTGGCTGCTGCCAGTGGCGAT
AAGTCGTGTCTTACCGGGTTGGACTCAAGACGATAGTTACCGGATAAGGCGCAGCGGTCGGGCTGAACGG
GGGGTTCGTGCACACAGCCCAGCTTGGAGCGAACGACCTACACCGAACTGAGATACCTACAGCGTGAGCT
ATGAGAAAGCGCCACGCTTCCCGAAGGGAGAAAGGCGGACAGGTATCCGGTAAGCGGCAGGGTCGGAACA
GGAGAGCGCACGAGGGAGCTTCCAGGGGGAAACGCCTGGTATCTTTATAGTCCTGTCGGGTTTCGCCACC
TCTGACTTGAGCGTCGATTTTTGTGATGCTCGTCAGGGGGGCGGAGCCTATGGAAAAACGCCAGCAACGC
GGCCTTTTTACGGTTCCTGGCCTTTTGCTGGCCTTTTGCTCACATGTTCTTTCCTGCGTTATCCCCTGAT
TCTGTGGATAACCGTATTACCGCCTTTGAGTGAGCTGATACCGCTCGCCGCAGCCGAACGACCGAGCGCA
GCGAGTCAGTGAGCGAGGAAGCGGAAGAGCGCCCAATACGCAAACCGCCTCTCCCCGCGCGTTGGCCGAT
TCATTAATGCAGCTGGCACGACAGGTTTCCCGACTGGAAAGCGGGCAGTGAGCGCAACGCAATTAATGTG
AGTTAGCTCACTCATTAGGCACCCCAGGCTTTACACTTTATGCTTCCGGCTCGTATGTTGTGTGGAATTG
TGAGCGGATAACAATTTCACACAGGAAACAGCTATGACCATGATTACGCCAAGCGCGCAATTAACCCTCA
CTAAAGGGAACAAAAGCTGGAGCTGCAAGCTTAATGTAGTCTTATGCAATACTCTTGTAGTCTTGCAACA
TGGTAACGATGAGTTAGCAACATGCCTTACAAGGAGAGAAAAAGCACCGTGCATGCCGATTGGTGGAAGT
AAGGTGGTACGATCGTGCCTTATTAGGAAGGCAACAGACGGGTCTGACATGGATTGGACGAACCACTGAA
TTGCCGCATTGCAGAGATATTGTATTTAAGTGCCTAGCTCGATACATAAACGGGTCTCTCTGGTTAGACC
AGATCTGAGCCTGGGAGCTCTCTGGCTAACTAGGGAACCCACTGCTTAAGCCTCAATAAAGCTTGCCTTG
AGTGCTTCAAGTAGTGTGTGCCCGTCTGTTGTGTGACTCTGGTAACTAGAGATCCCTCAGACCCTTTTAG
TCAGTGTGGAAAATCTCTAGCAGTGGCGCCCGAACAGGGACTTGAAAGCGAAAGGGAAACCAGAGGAGCT
CTCTCGACGCAGGACTCGGCTTGCTGAAGCGCGCACGGCAAGAGGCGAGGGGCGGCGACTGGTGAGTACG
CCAAAAATTTTGACTAGCGGAGGCTAGAAGGAGAGAGATGGGTGCGAGAGCGTCAGTATTAAGCGGGGGA
GAATTAGATCGCGATGGGAAAAAATTCGGTTAAGGCCAGGGGGAAAGAAAAAATATAAATTAAAACATAT
AGTATGGGCAAGCAGGGAGCTAGAACGATTCGCAGTTAATCCTGGCCTGTTAGAAACATCAGAAGGCTGT
AGACAAATACTGGGACAGCTACAACCATCCCTTCAGACAGGATCAGAAGAACTTAGATCATTATATAATA
CAGTAGCAACCCTCTATTGTGTGCATCAAAGGATAGAGATAAAAGACACCAAGGAAGCTTTAGACAAGAT
AGAGGAAGAGCAAAACAAAAGTAAGACCACCGCACAGCAAGCGGCCGCTGATCTTCAGACCTGGAGGAGG
AGATATGAGGGACAATTGGAGAAGTGAATTATATAAATATAAAGTAGTAAAAATTGAACCATTAGGAGTA
GCACCCACCAAGGCAAAGAGAAGAGTGGTGCAGAGAGAAAAAAGAGCAGTGGGAATAGGAGCTTTGTTCC
TTGGGTTCTTGGGAGCAGCAGGAAGCACTATGGGCGCAGCGTCAATGACGCTGACGGTACAGGCCAGACA
ATTATTGTCTGGTATAGTGCAGCAGCAGAACAATTTGCTGAGGGCTATTGAGGCGCAACAGCATCTGTTG
CAACTCACAGTCTGGGGCATCAAGCAGCTCCAGGCAAGAATCCTGGCTGTGGAAAGATACCTAAAGGATC
AACAGCTCCTGGGGATTTGGGGTTGCTCTGGAAAACTCATTTGCACCACTGCTGTGCCTTGGAATGCTAG
TTGGAGTAATAAATCTCTGGAACAGATTTGGAATCACACGACCTGGATGGAGTGGGACAGAGAAATTAAC
AATTACACAAGCTTAATACACTCCTTAATTGAAGAATCGCAAAACCAGCAAGAAAAGAATGAACAAGAAT
TATTGGAATTAGATAAATGGGCAAGTTTGTGGAATTGGTTTAACATAACAAATTGGCTGTGGTATATAAA
ATTATTCATAATGATAGTAGGAGGCTTGGTAGGTTTAAGAATAGTTTTTGCTGTACTTTCTATAGTGAAT
AGAGTTAGGCAGGGATATTCACCATTATCGTTTCAGACCCACCTCCCAACCCCGAGGGGACCCGACAGGC
CCGAAGGAATAGAAGAAGAAGGTGGAGAGAGAGACAGAGACAGATCCATTCGATTAGTGAACGGATCTCG
ACGGTATCGATCACGAGACTAGCCTCGAGCGGCCGCCCCCTTCACCGAGGGCCTATTTCCCATGATTCCT
TCATATTTGCATATACGATACAAGGCTGTTAGAGAGATAATTGGAATTAATTTGACTGTAAACACAAAGA
TATTAGTACAAAATACGTGACGTAGAAAGTAATAATTTCTTGGGTAGTTTGCAGTTTTAAAATTATGTTT
TAAAATGGACTATCATATGCTTACCGTAACTTGAAAGTATTTCGATTTCTTGGCTTTATATATCTTGTGG
AAAGGAC
