>Addgene plasmid #115458 | pLKO.1-shRBFOX1-3261 | depositor partial sequence | sequence record 217541 | LKO.1 5' sequence
TATATATCTTGTGGAAAGGACGAAACACCGGCGCTGCCTACAGTGACAGTTACTCGAGTAACTGTCACTG
TAGGCAGCGTTTTTGAATTCTCGACCTCGAGACAAATGGCAGTATTCATCCACAATTTTAAAAGAAAAGG
GGGGATTGGGGGGTACAGTGCAGGGGAAAGAATAGTAGACATAATAGCAACAGACATACAAACTAAAGAA
TTACAAAAACAAATTACAAAAATTCAAAATTTTCGGGTTTATTACAGGGACAGCAGAGATCCACTTTGGC
CGCGGCTCGAGGGGGTTGGGGTTGCGCCTTTTCCAAGGCAGCCCTGGGTTTGCGCAGGGACGCGGCTGCT
CTGGGCGTGGTTCCGGGAAACGCAGCGGCGCCGACCCTGGGTCTCGCACATTCTTCACGTCCGTTCGCAG
CGTCACCCGGATCTTCGCCGCTACCCTTGTGGGCCCCCCGGCGACGCTTCCTGCTCCGCCCCTAAGTCGG
GAAGGTTCCTTGCGGTTCGCGGCGTGCCGGACGTGACAAACGGAAGCCGCACGTCTCACTAGTACCCTCG
CAGACGGACAGCGCCAGGGAGCAATGGCAGCGCGCCGACCGCGATGGGCTGTGGCCAATAGCGGCTGCTC
AGCAGGGCGCGCCGAGAGCAGCGGCCGGGAAGGGGCGGTGCGGGAGGCGGGGTGTGGGGCGGTAGTGT
